Addgene plasmid #201876: pET3-[Δ1-32]ARL10-His6(CO)
Purpose: Used for bacterial expression of human protein ARL10
Depositing lab: Richard Kahn. Depositing organization: Emory University.
Backbone
  Vector backbone: pET3C
  Backbone size w/o insert (bp): 4600
  Vector type: Bacterial Expression
Growth in bacteria
  Bacterial resistance: Ampicillin, 100 μg/mL
  Growth temperature: 37°C
  Growth strain: DH5alpha
  Copy number: High Copy
Gene/Insert
  Gene/Insert name: ARL10
  Species: H. sapiens (human)
  Mutation: Deletion of residues 1-32 from N-terminus and codon optimized
  Entrez Gene: ARL10 (a.k.a. ARL10A)
  Tag / fusion protein: 6xHis (GSGSGSHHHHHH) (C terminal on insert)
  Cloning method: Restriction Enzyme; 5′ cloning site NdeI (unknown if destroyed); 3′ cloning site BamHI (unknown if destroyed)
Terms and licenses: Academic/Nonprofit Terms; Industry Terms: Not Available to Industry
How to cite: pET3-[Δ1-32]ARL10-His6(CO) was a gift from Richard Kahn (Addgene plasmid # 201876 ; http://n2t.net/addgene:201876 ; RRID:Addgene_201876)
