[The description below was written by a language model from this plasmid's Addgene catalogue record and pLannotate feature annotations shown in this document.]
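Description:
pET3-[Δ1-32]ARL10-His6(CO) is a bacterial expression plasmid built on the pET3C backbone for producing a truncated form of the human small GTPase ARL10 (ARF-like protein 10, also known as ARL10A) in E. coli. The insert is a codon-optimized open reading frame lacking residues 1–32 of the N-terminus, cloned between NdeI and BamHI sites, and it carries a C-terminal hexahistidine tag joined through a short glycine-serine linker for metal-affinity purification. The record does not say why the N-terminal residues were removed.

In the 5,378 nt sequenced record, the expression cassette lies on the reverse strand and consists of a T7 promoter, the efficient ribosome binding site from phage T7 gene 10, the ARL10 coding region, the His tag and a T7 terminator. Transcription therefore depends on T7 RNA polymerase supplied by the expression host. No lac operator or lacI gene is annotated. The automated annotation matches the insert to mouse Arl10 by homology, but the catalogue entry identifies it as human. A short fragment annotated as a T7 gene 10-derived tag sits downstream of the His tag and is probably residual vector sequence rather than part of the product.

The backbone is pBR322-derived. The cassette interrupts the tetracycline resistance gene, leaving two nonfunctional TcR fragments and the tet promoter on either side. Propagation relies on a ColE1/pMB1-type origin, accompanied by rop and the bom region, and selection is by ampicillin through β-lactamase expressed from its own promoter. The catalogue lists the plasmid as high copy, although the presence of rop typically moderates copy number.
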