Features (pLannotate 1.2.2; 15 found; start..end, strand, type, name):
     10..38      +  promoter       tet promoter: E. coli promoter for tetracycline efflux protein gene
     86..378     +  CDS            TcR (fragment): tetracycline efflux protein; tet; confers resistance to tetracycline
    404..451     -  terminator     T7 terminator: transcription terminator for bacteriophage T7 RNA polymerase
    459..508     -  CDS            SET1 (fragment): solubility-enhancement tag derived from T7 phage gene 10B
    519..536     -  CDS            7xHis (fragment): 6xHis affinity tag
    822..1286    -  CDS            Arl10 (fragment): ARL10_MOUSE - Also known as Arl10a, Arm1. Experimental evidence at protein level: Swiss-Prot protein existence level 1. From Mus musculus (Mouse).
   1297..1319    -  RBS            RBS: efficient ribosome binding site from bacteriophage T7 gene 10 (Olins and Rangwala, 1989)
   1351..1369    -  promoter       T7 promoter: promoter for bacteriophage T7 RNA polymerase
   1391..2291    +  CDS            TcR (fragment): tetracycline efflux protein; tet; confers resistance to tetracycline
   2533..2913    -  CDS            YPB1_ECOLX: Protein predicted: Swiss-Prot protein existence level 4. From Escherichia coli.
   2930..3121    +  CDS            rop: Rop protein, which maintains plasmids at low copy number; rop
   3223..3365    +  misc_feature   bom: basis of mobility region from pBR322
   3551..4139    -  rep_origin     ori: high-copy-number ColE1/pMB1/pBR322/pUC origin of replication
   4310..5170    -  CDS            AmpR: β-lactamase; bla; confers resistance to ampicillin, carbenicillin, and related antibiotics
   5171..5275    -  promoter       AmpR promoter: bla
>Addgene plasmid #201876 | pET3-[Δ1-32]ARL10-His6(CO) | addgene full sequence | sequence record 403811 | Addgene NGS Result
TTCTCATGTTTGACAGCTTATCATCGATAAGCTTTAATGCGGTAGTTTATCACAGTTAAATTGCTAACGC
AGTCAGGCACCGTGTATGAAATCTAACAATGCGCTCATCGTCATCCTCGGCACCGTCACCCTGGATGCTG
TAGGCATAGGCTTGGTTATGCCGGTACTGCCGGGCCTCTTGCGGGATATCGTCCATTCCGACAGCATCGC
CAGTCACTATGGCGTGCTGCTAGCGCTATATGCGTTGATGCAATTTCTATGCGCACCCGTTCTCGGAGCA
CTGTCCGACCGCTTTGGCCGCCGCCCAGTCCTGCTCGCTTCGCTACTTGGAGCCACTATCGACTACGCGA
TCATGGCGACCACACCCGTCCTGTGGATATCCGGATATAGTTCCTCCTTTCAGCAAAAAACCCCTCAAGA
CCCGTTTAGAGGCCCCAAGGGGTTATGCTAGTTATTGCTCAGCGGTGGCAGCAGCCAACTCAGCTTCCTT
TCGGGCTTTGTTAGCAGCCGGATCCTTAGTGATGGTGATGGTGATGGCTGCCGCTGCCGCTGCCAAAAAA
GAACAGAAACAGTACGCCATGACGGGCGTACAGCAGGCATTTAATAATAATTTTGCGCATTTCGCCGCTA
TAGGAAATAATCGGCAGACACAGCGGCAGAAACACGCTGGCCGGAATCAGCACCGGGCACAGGTAAAACA
GATGCGGACAGCAACGCAGCCAGCCGCGCCAGGCCATCGGGCCCGGCAGCGCACCCTGGCCCTGGCCCAG
CATTTCGCTATGAATATCACCCGGGCCCAGCTGGCCACGCACGGCGCGCACTTGTTTGTTGGCCACCACC
ACCACCGGCAGATCCGGATCTTTATCCAGCAGTTTATGCAGTTCCTGGCGGGCCCACGGCAGGCGCAGGC
GATCGGCACTATCCACCACGAAGACCAGCACATCCACTTCGCTCACAAATTCCTTCCAATAAAAGCGCAG
ATTCTGGCTGCCGCCGATTTCCAGCAGGTCCACTTCAAAATCTTTGGTCGGCAGGCGCACCGAGTTAAAG
CCCCACGTCGGAATATGGCCTTCCAGCGGCGGTTTGCCACTCAGCACACGCAGAAAGGTGCTTTTGCCTG
CGCCATCCAGGCCCAGCACCAGTACTTCGCGCTGTTCCAGTTCTTCCAGCGCCGGTTCTTCATCTTCTTC
ATCTTCCGGGTCCCATTCATCCCATTCCGGCAGGCGCGCCGCTTCCGCGCCCCACCACGCTTCGCCACGA
TCCCAGCGGCGTTCGCGGCCGCGGCCCATATGTATATCTCCTTCTTAAAGTTAAACAAAATTATTTCTAG
AGGGAAACCGTTGTGGTCTCCCTATAGTGAGTCGTATTAATTTCGCGGGATCGAGATCTCGATCCTCTAC
GCCGGACGCATCGTGGCCGGCATCACCGGCGCCACAGGTGCGGTTGCTGGCGCCTATATCGCCGACATCA
CCGATGGGGAAGATCGGGCTCGCCACTTCGGGCTCATGAGCGCTTGTTTCGGCGTGGGTATGGTGGCAGG
CCCCGTGGCCGGGGGACTGTTGGGCGCCATCTCCTTGCATGCACCATTCCTTGCGGCGGCGGTGCTCAAC
GGCCTCAACCTACTACTGGGCTGCTTCCTAATGCAGGAGTCGCATAAGGGAGAGCGTCGACCGATGCCCT
TGAGAGCCTTCAACCCAGTCAGCTCCTTCCGGTGGGCGCGGGGCATGACTATCGTCGCCGCACTTATGAC
TGTCTTCTTTATCATGCAACTCGTAGGACAGGTGCCGGCAGCGCTCTGGGTCATTTTCGGCGAGGACCGC
TTTCGCTGGAGCGCGACGATGATCGGCCTGTCGCTTGCGGTATTCGGAATCTTGCACGCCCTCGCTCAAG
CCTTCGTCACTGGTCCCGCCACCAAACGTTTCGGCGAGAAGCAGGCCATTATCGCCGGCATGGCGGCCGA
CGCGCTGGGCTACGTCTTGCTGGCGTTCGCGACGCGAGGCTGGATGGCCTTCCCCATTATGATTCTTCTC
GCTTCCGGCGGCATCGGGATGCCCGCGTTGCAGGCCATGCTGTCCAGGCAGGTAGATGACGACCATCAGG
GACAGCTTCAAGGATCGCTCGCGGCTCTTACCAGCCTAACTTCGATCACTGGACCGCTGATCGTCACGGC
GATTTATGCCGCCTCGGCGAGCACATGGAACGGGTTGGCATGGATTGTAGGCGCCGCCCTATACCTTGTC
TGCCTCCCCGCGTTGCGTCGCGGTGCATGGAGCCGGGCCACCTCGACCTGAATGGAAGCCGGCGGCACCT
CGCTAACGGATTCACCACTCCAAGAATTGGAGCCAATCAATTCTTGCGGAGAACTGTGAATGCGCAAACC
AACCCTTGGCAGAACATATCCATCGCGTCCGCCATCTCCAGCAGCCGCACGCGGCGCATCTCGGGCAGCG
TTGGGTCCTGGCCACGGGTGCGCATGATCGTGCTCCTGTCGTTGAGGACCCGGCTAGGCTGGCGGGGTTG
CCTTACTGGTTAGCAGAATGAATCACCGATACGCGAGCGAACGTGAAGCGACTGCTGCTGCAAAACGTCT
GCGACCTGAGCAACAACATGAATGGTCTTCGGTTTCCGTGTTTCGTAAAGTCTGGAAACGCGGAAGTCAG
CGCCCTGCACCATTATGTTCCGGATCTGCATCGCAGGATGCTGCTGGCTACCCTGTGGAACACCTACATC
TGTATTAACGAAGCGCTGGCATTGACCCTGAGTGATTTTTCTCTGGTCCCGCCGCATCCATACCGCCAGT
TGTTTACCCTCACAACGTTCCAGTAACCGGGCATGTTCATCATCAGTAACCCGTATCGTGAGCATCCTCT
CTCGTTTCATCGGTATCATTACCCCCATGAACAGAAATCCCCCTTACACGGAGGCATCAGTGACCAAACA
GGAAAAAACCGCCCTTAACATGGCCCGCTTTATCAGAAGCCAGACATTAACGCTTCTGGAGAAACTCAAC
GAGCTGGACGCGGATGAACAGGCAGACATCTGTGAATCGCTTCACGACCACGCTGATGAGCTTTACCGCA
GCTGCCTCGCGCGTTTCGGTGATGACGGTGAAAACCTCTGACACATGCAGCTCCCGGAGACGGTCACAGC
TTGTCTGTAAGCGGATGCCGGGAGCAGACAAGCCCGTCAGGGCGCGTCAGCGGGTGTTGGCGGGTGTCGG
GGCGCAGCCATGACCCAGTCACGTAGCGATAGCGGAGTGTATACTGGCTTAACTATGCGGCATCAGAGCA
GATTGTACTGAGAGTGCACCATATATGCGGTGTGAAATACCGCACAGATGCGTAAGGAGAAAATACCGCA
TCAGGCGCTCTTCCGCTTCCTCGCTCACTGACTCGCTGCGCTCGGTCGTTCGGCTGCGGCGAGCGGTATC
AGCTCACTCAAAGGCGGTAATACGGTTATCCACAGAATCAGGGGATAACGCAGGAAAGAACATGTGAGCA
AAAGGCCAGCAAAAGGCCAGGAACCGTAAAAAGGCCGCGTTGCTGGCGTTTTTCCATAGGCTCCGCCCCC
CTGACGAGCATCACAAAAATCGACGCTCAAGTCAGAGGTGGCGAAACCCGACAGGACTATAAAGATACCA
GGCGTTTCCCCCTGGAAGCTCCCTCGTGCGCTCTCCTGTTCCGACCCTGCCGCTTACCGGATACCTGTCC
GCCTTTCTCCCTTCGGGAAGCGTGGCGCTTTCTCATAGCTCACGCTGTAGGTATCTCAGTTCGGTGTAGG
TCGTTCGCTCCAAGCTGGGCTGTGTGCACGAACCCCCCGTTCAGCCCGACCGCTGCGCCTTATCCGGTAA
CTATCGTCTTGAGTCCAACCCGGTAAGACACGACTTATCGCCACTGGCAGCAGCCACTGGTAACAGGATT
AGCAGAGCGAGGTATGTAGGCGGTGCTACAGAGTTCTTGAAGTGGTGGCCTAACTACGGCTACACTAGAA
GGACAGTATTTGGTATCTGCGCTCTGCTGAAGCCAGTTACCTTCGGAAAAAGAGTTGGTAGCTCTTGATC
CGGCAAACAAACCACCGCTGGTAGCGGTGGTTTTTTTGTTTGCAAGCAGCAGATTACGCGCAGAAAAAAA
GGATCTCAAGAAGATCCTTTGATCTTTTCTACGGGGTCTGACGCTCAGTGGAACGAAAACTCACGTTAAG
GGATTTTGGTCATGAGATTATCAAAAAGGATCTTCACCTAGATCCTTTTAAATTAAAAATGAAGTTTTAA
ATCAATCTAAAGTATATATGAGTAAACTTGGTCTGACAGTTACCAATGCTTAATCAGTGAGGCACCTATC
TCAGCGATCTGTCTATTTCGTTCATCCATAGTTGCCTGACTCCCCGTCGTGTAGATAACTACGATACGGG
AGGGCTTACCATCTGGCCCCAGTGCTGCAATGATACCGCGAGACCCACGCTCACCGGCTCCAGATTTATC
AGCAATAAACCAGCCAGCCGGAAGGGCCGAGCGCAGAAGTGGTCCTGCAACTTTATCCGCCTCCATCCAG
TCTATTAATTGTTGCCGGGAAGCTAGAGTAAGTAGTTCGCCAGTTAATAGTTTGCGCAACGTTGTTGCCA
TTGCTGCAGGCATCGTGGTGTCACGCTCGTCGTTTGGTATGGCTTCATTCAGCTCCGGTTCCCAACGATC
AAGGCGAGTTACATGATCCCCCATGTTGTGCAAAAAAGCGGTTAGCTCCTTCGGTCCTCCGATCGTTGTC
AGAAGTAAGTTGGCCGCAGTGTTATCACTCATGGTTATGGCAGCACTGCATAATTCTCTTACTGTCATGC
CATCCGTAAGATGCTTTTCTGTGACTGGTGAGTACTCAACCAAGTCATTCTGAGAATAGTGTATGCGGCG
ACCGAGTTGCTCTTGCCCGGCGTCAACACGGGATAATACCGCGCCACATAGCAGAACTTTAAAAGTGCTC
ATCATTGGAAAACGTTCTTCGGGGCGAAAACTCTCAAGGATCTTACCGCTGTTGAGATCCAGTTCGATGT
AACCCACTCGTGCACCCAACTGATCTTCAGCATCTTTTACTTTCACCAGCGTTTCTGGGTGAGCAAAAAC
AGGAAGGCAAAATGCCGCAAAAAAGGGAATAAGGGCGACACGGAAATGTTGAATACTCATACTCTTCCTT
TTTCAATATTATTGAAGCATTTATCAGGGTTATTGTCTCATGAGCGGATACATATTTGAATGTATTTAGA
AAAATAAACAAATAGGGGTTCCGCGCACATTTCCCCGAAAAGTGCCACCTGACGTCTAAGAAACCATTAT
TATCATGACATTAACCTATAAAAATAGGCGTATCACGAGGCCCTTTCGTCTTCAAGAA
